Addgene plasmid #193346: pHAGE2-TetOminiCMV-Oct4-p2a-Sox2-17-t2a-Klf4-e2a-cMyc
Purpose: tetO-OS*KM (Dox-inducible reprogramming lentiviral vector expressing mouse Oct4 + super-Sox + Klf4 + cMyc)
Depositing lab: Hans Schöler. Depositing organization: Max Planck Institute for Molecular Biomedicine. Publication: Highly cooperative chimeric super-SOX induces naive pluripotency across species. MacCarthy CM, Wu G, Malik V, Menuchin-Lasowski Y, Velychko T, Keshet G, Fan R, Bedzhov I, Church GM, Jauch R, Cojocaru V, Scholer HR, Velychko S. Cell Stem Cell. 2024 Jan 4;31(1):127-147.e9. doi: 10.1016/j.stem.2023.11.010. Epub 2023 Dec 22. PubMed 38141611.
Backbone
  Vector backbone: pHAGE2
  Backbone size w/o insert (bp): 6247
  Total vector size (bp): 11548
  Vector type: Mammalian Expression, Lentiviral
Growth in bacteria
  Bacterial resistance: Ampicillin, 100 μg/mL
  Growth temperature: 37°C
  Growth strain: NEB Stable
  Copy number: High Copy
Gene/Insert
  Gene/Insert name: Oct4-p2a-Sox2-17-t2a-Klf4-e2a-cMyc (alt names: Pou5f1; superSOX; Myc)
  Species: M. musculus (mouse)
  Insert size (bp): 5301
  Mutation: Sox2-17 is engineered highly cooperative chimeric transcription factor, where the following elements of Sox2 were swapped with Sox17: 43-47, 61, 65-86 and CTD
  Entrez Gene: Klf4 (a.k.a. EZF, Gklf, Zie); Pou5f1 (a.k.a. NF-A3, Oct-3, Oct-3/4, Oct-4, Oct3, Oct3/4, Oct4, Otf-3, Otf-4, Otf3, Otf3-rs7, Otf3g, Otf4); Sox2 (a.k.a. Sox-2, lcc, ysb)
  Promoter: TetO mini CMV
  Cloning method: Restriction Enzyme; 5′ cloning site NotI (additional NotI site is present in Sox2-17 sequence) (unknown if destroyed); 3′ cloning site ClaI (not destroyed)
  Sequencing primers: 5′ gagacgccatccacgctgt; 3′ AGGAAGGTCCGCTGGATTGA
Terms and licenses: Academic/Nonprofit Terms; Industry Terms: Not Available to Industry
Depositor comments: Please visit https://www.biorxiv.org/content/10.1101/2022.09.23.509242v1 for BioRxiv preprint
How to cite: pHAGE2-TetOminiCMV-Oct4-p2a-Sox2-17-t2a-Klf4-e2a-cMyc was a gift from Hans Schöler (Addgene plasmid # 193346 ; http://n2t.net/addgene:193346 ; RRID:Addgene_193346)
