[The description below was written by a language model from this plasmid's Addgene catalogue record and pLannotate feature annotations shown in this document.]
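Description:
pHAGE2-TetOminiCMV-Oct4-p2a-Sox2-17-t2a-Klf4-e2a-cMyc is an HIV-1-based lentiviral transfer plasmid of about 11.5 kb, built on the pHAGE2 backbone, that delivers a doxycycline-inducible, polycistronic mouse reprogramming cassette ("tetO-OS*KM"). It is propagated in E. coli as a high-copy plasmid through a ColE1/pUC-type origin with ampicillin selection (AmpR). The viral portion contains truncated LTRs flanking the Ψ packaging signal, a gag fragment, the Rev response element for Rev-dependent RNA export, and the cPPT/CTS. A WPRE downstream of the cargo enhances transcript expression. No mammalian selection marker or fluorescent reporter is annotated.

Expression is driven by a tetracycline response element with seven tetO copies fused to a minimal CMV promoter. Transcription therefore depends on a Tet transactivator and doxycycline, and the transactivator is not encoded on this plasmid. A single open reading frame encodes Oct4 (Pou5f1), the chimeric Sox2-17 factor, Klf4 and c-Myc, separated by P2A, T2A and E2A peptides, so ribosomal skipping yields four separate proteins from one mRNA. Sox2-17, the "super-SOX", is an engineered, highly cooperative Sox2 variant in which residues 43-47, 61 and 65-86 and the C-terminal domain are replaced by the Sox17 counterparts. This explains why automated annotation labels most of that segment as a Sox17 fragment.

The two sequencing-derived feature tables are essentially identical, differing by two nucleotides in length and in whether a region downstream of the RRE is called as an env or a Rev fragment. The vector is intended for making lentivirus to induce pluripotency in somatic cells under doxycycline control, with the super-SOX replacing wild-type Sox2.
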