Features (pLannotate 1.2.2; 31 found; start..end, strand, type, name):
    377..634     +  LTR            5' LTR (truncated): truncated 5' long terminal repeat (LTR) from HIV-1
    681..806     +  misc_feature   HIV-1 Ψ: packaging signal of human immunodeficiency virus type 1
    790..1128    +  CDS            HIV-1 gag (fragment): gag protein from human immunodeficiency virus 1; gag
   1303..1536    +  misc_feature   RRE: The Rev response element (RRE) of HIV-1 allows for Rev-dependent mRNA export from the nucleus to the cytoplasm.
   1913..2013    +  CDS            Rev (fragment): human immunodeficiency virus 1 (HIV-1) Rev protein; rev; enhances nuclear export of unspliced and incompletely spliced viral mRNAs
   2058..2175    +  misc_feature   cPPT/CTS: central polypurine tract and central termination sequence of HIV-1
   2217..2237    -  promoter       SV40 promoter (fragment): SV40 enhancer and early promoter
   2251..2521    +  protein_bind   tetracycline response element: contains seven copies of the tetracycline operator tetO tetracycline repressor TetR
   2532..2549    +  misc_feature   MCS (fragment): pUC18/19 multiple cloning site
   2549..2616    +  promoter       tight TRE promoter (fragment): Tet-responsive promoter PTight, consisting of seven tet operator sequences followed by the minimal CMV promoter
   2685..3740    +  CDS            Pou5f1: PO5F1_MOUSE - Also known as Oct-3, Oct-4, Otf-3, Otf3. Experimental evidence at protein level: Swiss-Prot protein existence level 1. Transcription factor that binds to the octamer motif (5'- ATTTGCAT-3') (PubMed:1972777, PubMed:1690859, PubMed:1967980, PubMed:17525163, PubMed:23376973). Forms a trimeric complex with SOX2 or SOX15 on DNA and controls the expression of a number of genes involved in embryonic development such as YES1, FGF4, UTF1 and ZFP206 (PubMed:15863505, PubMed:17097055, PubMed:17496161, PubMed:19740739). Critical for early embryogenesis and for embryonic stem cell pluripotenc
   3756..3808    +  CDS            P2A (fragment): 2A peptide from porcine teschovirus-1 polyprotein Eukaryotic ribosomes fail to insert a peptide bond between the Gly and Pro residues, yielding separate polypeptides.
   3912..5000    +  CDS            Sox17 (fragment): SOX17_MOUSE - Also known as Sox-17. Experimental evidence at protein level: Swiss-Prot protein existence level 1. [Isoform 2]: Has no DNA-binding activity, and does not function as transcriptional activator. From Mus musculus (Mouse).
   5016..5068    +  CDS            T2A (fragment): 2A peptide from Thosea asigna virus capsid protein Eukaryotic ribosomes fail to insert a peptide bond between the Gly and Pro residues, yielding separate polypeptides.
   5076..6524    +  CDS            Klf4: KLF4_MOUSE - Also known as Ezf, Gklf, Zie. Experimental evidence at protein level: Swiss-Prot protein existence level 1. Transcription factor; can act both as activator and as repressor. Binds the 5'-CACCC-3' core sequence. Binds to the promoter region of its own gene and can activate its own transcription. Regulates the expression of key transcription factors during embryonic development. Plays an important role in maintaining embryonic stem cells, and in preventing their differentiation. Required for establishing the barrier function of the skin and for postnatal maturation and maintenance o
   6540..6599    +  CDS            E2A: 2A peptide from equine rhinitis A virus polyprotein Eukaryotic ribosomes fail to insert a peptide bond between the Gly and Pro residues, yielding separate polypeptides.
   6654..7970    +  CDS            Myc: MYC_MOUSE - Experimental evidence at protein level: Swiss-Prot protein existence level 1. Transcription factor that binds DNA in a non-specific manner, yet also specifically recognizes the core sequence 5'-CAC[GA]TG-3'. Activates the transcription of growth-related genes. Binds to the VEGFA promoter, promoting VEGFA production and subsequent sprouting angiogenesis. Regulator of somatic reprogramming, controls self-renewal of embryonic stem cells. Functions with TAF6L to activate target gene expression through RNA polymerase II pause release (PubMed:31005419). From Mus musculus (Mouse).
   7987..8575    +  misc_feature   WPRE: woodchuck hepatitis virus posttranscriptional regulatory element
   8570..8680    +  CDS            nef (fragment): NEF_SIVS4 - Experimental evidence at protein level: Swiss-Prot protein existence level 1. Interferes with TCR signaling from the cell membrane. Interacts with CD247/TCRZ (TCR zeta chain) and exert potent down- regulation of cell surface TCR/CD3 complexes. From Simian immunodeficiency virus (isolate F236/smH4) (SIV-sm) (Simian immunodeficiency virus sooty mangabey monkey).
   8723..8903    +  LTR            5' LTR (truncated): truncated 5' long terminal repeat (LTR) from HIV-1
   9036..9140    +  promoter       AmpR promoter: bla
   9141..10001   +  CDS            AmpR: β-lactamase; bla; confers resistance to ampicillin, carbenicillin, and related antibiotics
  10172..10760   +  rep_origin     ori: high-copy-number ColE1/pMB1/pBR322/pUC origin of replication
  10943..10997   +  CDS            lacI (fragment): lac repressor; lacI; The lac repressor binds to the lac operator to inhibit transcription in E. coli. This inhibition can be relieved by adding lactose or isopropyl-β-D-thiogalactopyranoside (IPTG).
  11003..11096   +  rep_origin     SV40 ori (fragment): SV40 origin of replication
  11121..11158   +  CDS            lacI (fragment): lac repressor; lacI; The lac repressor binds to the lac operator to inhibit transcription in E. coli. This inhibition can be relieved by adding lactose or isopropyl-β-D-thiogalactopyranoside (IPTG).
  11171..11192   +  protein_bind   CAP binding site: CAP binding activates transcription in the presence of cAMP. E. coli catabolite activator protein
  11207..11237   +  promoter       lac promoter: promoter for the E. coli lac operon
  11241..11263   +  protein_bind   lac operator (fragment): The lac repressor binds to the lac operator to inhibit transcription in E. coli. This inhibition can be relieved by adding lactose or isopropyl-β-D-thiogalactopyranoside (IPTG). lac repressor encoded by lacI
  11295..11378   +  polyA_signal   SV40 poly(A) signal (fragment): SV40 polyadenylation signal
  11545..329     +  CDS            nef (fragment) (across the origin): NEF_HV1BR - Experimental evidence at protein level: Swiss-Prot protein existence level 1. Extracellular Nef protein targets CD4(+) T-lymphocytes for apoptosis by interacting with CXCR4 surface receptors (PubMed:14990729). From Human immunodeficiency virus type 1 group M subtype B (isolate BRU/LAI) (HIV-1).
>Addgene plasmid #193346 | pHAGE2-TetOminiCMV-Oct4-p2a-Sox2-17-t2a-Klf4-e2a-cMyc | addgene full sequence | sequence record 384485 | Addgene NGS Result
TGGAAGGGCTAATTCACTCCCAAAGAAGACAAGATATCCTTGATCTGTGGATCTACCACACACAAGGCTA
CTTCCCTGATTAGCAGAACTACACACCAGGGCCAGGGGTCAGATATCCACTGACCTTTGGATGGTGCTAC
AAGCTAGTACCAGTTGAGCCAGATAAGGTAGAAGAGGCCAATAAAGGAGAGAACACCAGCTTGTTACACC
CTGTGAGCCTGCATGGGATGGATGACCCGGAGAGAGAAGTGTTAGAGTGGAGGTTTGACAGCCGCCTAGC
ATTTCATCACGTGGCCCGAGAGCTGCATCCGGAGTACTTCAAGAACTGCTGATATCGAGCTTGCTACAAG
GGACTTTCCGCTGGGGACTTTCCAGGGAGGCGTGGCCTGGGCGGGACTGGGGAGTGGCGAGCCCTCAGAT
CCTGCATATAAGCAGCTGCTTTTTGCCTGTACTGGGTCTCTCTGGTTAGACCAGATCTGAGCCTGGGAGC
TCTCTGGCTAACTAGGGAACCCACTGCTTAAGCCTCAATAAAGCTTGCCTTGAGTGCTTCAAGTAGTGTG
TGCCCGTCTGTTGTGTGACTCTGGTAACTAGAGATCCCTCAGACCCTTTTAGTCAGTGTGGAAAATCTCT
AGCAGTGGCGCCCGAACAGGGACTTGAAAGCGAAAGGGAAACCAGAGGAGCTCTCTCGACGCAGGACTCG
GCTTGCTGAAGCGCGCACGGCAAGAGGCGAGGGGCGGCGACTGGTGAGTACGCCAAAAATTTTGACTAGC
GGAGGCTAGAAGGAGAGAGATGGGTGCGAGAGCGTCAGTATTAAGCGGGGGAGAATTAGATCGCGATGGG
AAAAAATTCGGTTAAGGCCAGGGGGAAAGAAAAAATATAAATTAAAACATATAGTATGGGCAAGCAGGGA
GCTAGAACGATTCGCAGTTAATCCTGGCCTGTTAGAAACATCAGAAGGCTGTAGACAAATACTGGGACAG
CTACAACCATCCCTTCAGACAGGATCAGAAGAACTTAGATCATTATATAATACAGTAGCAACCCTCTATT
GTGTGCATCAAAGGATAGAGATAAAAGACACCAAGGAAGCTTTAGACAAGATAGAGGAAGAGCAAAACAA
AAGTAAGACCACCGCACAGCAAGCGGCCGGCCGCTGATCTTCAGACCTGGAGGAGGAGATATGAGGGACA
ATTGGAGAAGTGAATTATATAAATATAAAGTAGTAAAAATTGAACCATTAGGAGTAGCACCCACCAAGGC
AAAGAGAAGAGTGGTGCAGAGAGAAAAAAGAGCAGTGGGAATAGGAGCTTTGTTCCTTGGGTTCTTGGGA
GCAGCAGGAAGCACTATGGGCGCAGCGTCAATGACGCTGACGGTACAGGCCAGACAATTATTGTCTGGTA
TAGTGCAGCAGCAGAACAATTTGCTGAGGGCTATTGAGGCGCAACAGCATCTGTTGCAACTCACAGTCTG
GGGCATCAAGCAGCTCCAGGCAAGAATCCTGGCTGTGGAAAGATACCTAAAGGATCAACAGCTCCTGGGG
ATTTGGGGTTGCTCTGGAAAACTCATTTGCACCACTGCTGTGCCTTGGAATGCTAGTTGGAGTAATAAAT
CTCTGGAACAGATTTGGAATCACACGACCTGGATGGAGTGGGACAGAGAAATTAACAATTACACAAGCTT
AATACACTCCTTAATTGAAGAATCGCAAAACCAGCAAGAAAAGAATGAACAAGAATTATTGGAATTAGAT
AAATGGGCAAGTTTGTGGAATTGGTTTAACATAACAAATTGGCTGTGGTATATAAAATTATTCATAATGA
TAGTAGGAGGCTTGGTAGGTTTAAGAATAGTTTTTGCTGTACTTTCTATAGTGAATAGAGTTAGGCAGGG
ATATTCACCATTATCGTTTCAGACCCACCTCCCAACCCCGAGGGGACCCGACAGGCCCGAAGGAATAGAA
GAAGAAGGTGGAGAGAGAGACAGAGACAGATCCATTCGATTAGTGAACGGATCTCGACGGTATCGCCGAA
TTCACAAATGGCAGTATTCATCCACAATTTTAAAAGAAAAGGGGGGATTGGGGGGTACAGTGCAGGGGAA
AGAATAGTAGACATAATAGCAACAGACATACAAACTAAAGAATTACAAAAACAAATTACAAAAATTCAAA
ATTTTCGGGTTTATTACAGGGACAGCAGAGATCCAGTTTGGACTAGTCCACACCCTAACTGACACACTCG
AGTTTACCACTCCCTATCAGTGATAGAGAAAAGTGAAAGTCGAGTTTACCACTCCCTATCAGTGATAGAG
AAAAGTGAAAGTCGAGTTTACCACTCCCTATCAGTGATAGAGAAAAGTGAAAGTCGAGTTTACCACTCCC
TATCAGTGATAGAGAAAAGTGAAAGTCGAGTTTACCACTCCCTATCAGTGATAGAGAAAAGTGAAAGTCG
AGTTTACCACTCCCTATCAGTGATAGAGAAAAGTGAAAGTCGAGTTTACCACTCCCTATCAGTGATAGAG
AAAAGTGAAAGTCGAGCTCGGTACCCGGGTCGAGGTAGGCATGTACGGTGGGAGGCCTATATAAGCAGAG
CTCGTTTAGTGAACCGTCAGATCGCCTGGAGACGCCATCCACGCTGTTTTGACCTCCATAGAAGACACCG
GGACCGATCCAGCCTGCGGCCGCCATGGCTGGACACCTGGCTTCAGACTTCGCCTTCTCACCCCCACCAG
GTGGGGGTGATGGGTCAGCAGGGCTGGAGCCGGGCTGGGTGGATCCTCGAACCTGGCTAAGCTTCCAAGG
GCCTCCAGGTGGGCCTGGAATCGGACCAGGCTCAGAGGTATTGGGGATCTCCCCATGTCCGCCCGCATAC
GAGTTCTGCGGAGGGATGGCATACTGTGGACCTCAGGTTGGACTGGGCCTAGTCCCCCAAGTTGGCGTGG
AGACTTTGCAGCCTGAGGGCCAGGCAGGAGCACGAGTGGAAAGCAACTCAGAGGGAACCTCCTCTGAGCC
CTGTGCCGACCGCCCCAATGCCGTGAAGTTGGAGAAGGTGGAACCAACTCCCGAGGAGTCCCAGGACATG
AAAGCCCTGCAGAAGGAGCTAGAACAGTTTGCCAAGCTGCTGAAGCAGAAGAGGATCACCTTGGGGTACA
CCCAGGCCGACGTGGGGCTCACCCTGGGCGTTCTCTTTGGAAAGGTGTTCAGCCAGACCACCATCTGTCG
CTTCGAGGCCTTGCAGCTCAGCCTTAAGAACATGTGTAAGCTGCGGCCCCTGCTGGAGAAGTGGGTGGAG
GAAGCCGACAACAATGAGAACCTTCAGGAGATATGCAAATCGGAGACCCTGGTGCAGGCCCGGAAGAGAA
AGCGAACTAGCATTGAGAACCGTGTGAGGTGGAGTCTGGAGACCATGTTTCTGAAGTGCCCGAAGCCCTC
CCTACAGCAGATCACTCACATCGCCAATCAGCTTGGGCTAGAGAAGGATGTGGTTCGAGTATGGTTCTGT
AACCGGCGCCAGAAGGGCAAAAGATCAAGTATTGAGTATTCCCAACGAGAAGAGTATGAGGCTACAGGGA
CACCTTTCCCAGGGGGGGCTGTATCCTTTCCTCTGCCCCCAGGTCCCCACTTTGGCACCCCAGGCTATGG
AAGCCCCCACTTCACCACACTCTACTCAGTCCCTTTTCCTGAGGGCGAGGCCTTTCCCTCTGTTCCCGTC
ACTGCTCTGGGCTCTCCCATGCATTCAAACGCTAGCGGCAGCGGCGCCACGAACTTCTCTCTGTTAAAGC
AAGCAGGAGATGTTGAAGAAAACCCCGGGCCTGCTTGCATGTATAACATGATGGAGACGGAGCTGAAGCC
GCCGGGCCCGCAGCAAGCTTCGGGGGGCGGCGGCGGAGGAGGCAACGCCACGGCGGCGGCGACCGGCGGC
AACCAGAAGAACAGCCCGGACCGCGTCAAGAGGCCCATGAACGCCTTCATGGTATGGTCCCGGGGGCAGC
GGCGTAAGATGGCCCAGGAGAACCCCAAGATGCACAACTCGGAGATCAGCAAGCGCCTGGGCGCGGAGTG
GAAAGCGTTGACCTTGGCAGAGAAGCGGCCGTTCATCGACGAGGCCAAGCGGCTGCGCGTGCTGCATATG
CAGGACCACCCCAACTACAAGTACCGGCCGCGGCGGCGCAAGCAGGTGAAGCGCATGAAGCGGGTGGAGG
GAGGCTTCCTGCACGCTCTCGTCGAGCCCCAGGCCGGCGCGCTTGGTCCCGAGGGCGGCCGCGTGGCCAT
GGATGGCCTGGGTCTGCCTTTCCCGGAGCCGGGCTATCCGGCCGGTCCTCCGCTGATGTCTCCGCACATG
GGCCCCCACTATCGGGACTGCCAGGGACTGGGCGCTCCCGCGCTCGACGGCTACCCTCTGCCCACTCCGG
ACACATCCCCGCTGGATGGCGTGGAGCAGGACCCGGCTTTCTTTGCAGCCCCGCTGCCAGGGGACTGCCC
GGCGGCCGGCACCTACACTTACGCTCCAGTCTCGGACTATGCAGTGTCCGTAGAGCCGCCCGCTGGCCCC
ATGCGAGTGGGGCCGGACCCCTCGGGCCCTGCGATGCCGGGGATCCTGGCGCCCCCCAGCGCTCTGCACC
TGTACTACGGCGCGATGGGCTCGCCCGCCGCAAGTGCGGGGCGCGGTTTCCACGCGCAACCCCAGCAGCC
GCTGCAACCGCAGGCACCGCCCCCGCCACCGCAGCAGCAGCACCCAGCGCACGGCCCCGGGCAACCTTCG
CCCCCTCCCGAGGCTCTGCCCTGCCGGGATGGCACGGAATCCAACCAGCCCACTGAGCTCCTAGGGGAGG
TGGACCGCACGGAATTTGAACAGTATCTGCCCTTTGTGTATAAGCCCGAGATGGGTCTTCCCTACCAGGG
ACACGACTGCGGAGTGAACCTCTCAGACAGCCACGGAGCCATTTCCTCCGTGGTGTCCGACGCTAGCTCA
GCGGTCTACTATTGCAACTACCCCGACATTGCATGCGGCTCCGGCGAGGGCAGGGGAAGTCTTCTAACAT
GCGGGGACGTGGAGGAAAATCCCGGCCCACTCGAGATGAGGCAGCCACCTGGCGAGTCTGACATGGCTGT
CAGCGACGCTCTGCTCCCGTCCTTCTCCACGTTCGCGTCCGGCCCGGCGGGAAGGGAGAAGACACTGCGT
CCAGCAGGTGCCCCGACTAACCGTTGGCGTGAGGAACTCTCTCACATGAAGCGACTTCCCCCACTTCCCG
GCCGCCCCTACGACCTGGCGGCGACGGTGGCCACAGACCTGGAGAGTGGCGGAGCTGGTGCAGCTTGCAG
CAGTAACAACCCGGCCCTCCTAGCCCGGAGGGAGACCGAGGAGTTCAACGACCTCCTGGACCTAGACTTT
ATCCTTTCCAACTCGCTAACCCACCAGGAATCGGTGGCCGCCACCGTGACCACCTCGGCGTCAGCTTCAT
CCTCGTCTTCCCCAGCGAGCAGCGGCCCTGCCAGCGCGCCCTCCACCTGCAGCTTCAGCTATCCGATCCG
GGCCGGGGGTGACCCGGGCGTGGCTGCCAGCAACACAGGTGGAGGGCTCCTCTACAGCCGAGAATCTGCG
CCACCTCCCACGGCCCCCTTCAACCTGGCGGACATCAATGACGTGAGCCCCTCGGGCGGCTTCGTGGCTG
AGCTCCTGCGGCCGGAGTTGGACCCAGTATACATTCCGCCACAGCAGCCTCAGCCGCCAGGTGGCGGGCT
GATGGGCAAGTTTGTGCTGAAGGCGTCTCTGACCACCCCTGGCAGCGAGTACAGCAGCCCTTCGGTCATC
AGTGTTAGCAAAGGAAGCCCAGACGGCAGCCACCCCGTGGTAGTGGCGCCCTACAGCGGTGGCCCGCCGC
GCATGTGCCCCAAGATTAAGCAAGAGGCGGTCCCGTCCTGCACGGTCAGCCGGTCCCTAGAGGCCCATTT
GAGCGCTGGACCCCAGCTCAGCAACGGCCACCGGCCCAACACACACGACTTCCCCCTGGGGCGGCAGCTC
CCCACCAGGACTACCCCTACACTGAGTCCCGAGGAACTGCTGAACAGCAGGGACTGTCACCCTGGCCTGC
CTCTTCCCCCAGGATTCCATCCCCATCCGGGGCCCAACTACCCTCCTTTCCTGCCAGACCAGATGCAGTC
ACAAGTCCCCTCTCTCCATTATCAAGAGCTCATGCCACCGGGTTCCTGCCTGCCAGAGGAGCCCAAGCCA
AAGAGGGGAAGAAGGTCGTGGCCCCGGAAAAGAACAGCCACCCACACTTGTGACTATGCAGGCTGTGGCA
AAACCTATACCAAGAGTTCTCATCTCAAGGCACACCTGCGAACTCACACAGGCGAGAAACCTTACCACTG
TGACTGGGACGGCTGTGGGTGGAAATTCGCCCGCTCCGATGAACTGACCAGGCACTACCGCAAACACACA
GGGCACCGGCCCTTTCAGTGCCAGAAGTGCGACAGGGCCTTTTCCAGGTCGGACCACCTTGCCTTACACA
TGAAGAGGCACTTTCTCGAGGGCTCGGGCCAGTGTACTAATTATGCTCTCTTGAAATTGGCTGGAGATGT
TGAGAGCAACCCAGGTCCCGGCGCGCCACTGGATTTCCTTTGGGCGTTGGAAACCCCGCAGACAGCCACG
ACGATGCCCCTCAACGTGAACTTCACCAACAGGAACTATGACCTCGACTACGACTCCGTACAGCCCTATT
TCATCTGCGACGAGGAAGAGAATTTCTATCACCAGCAACAGCAGAGCGAGCTGCAGCCGCCCGCGCCCAG
TGAGGATATCTGGAAGAAATTCGAGCTGCTTCCCACCCCGCCCCTGTCCCCGAGCCGCCGCTCCGGGCTC
TGCTCTCCATCCTATGTTGCGGTCGCTACGTCCTTCTCCCCAAGGGAAGACGATGACGGCGGCGGTGGCA
ACTTCTCCACCGCCGATCAGCTGGAGATGATGACCGAGTTACTTGGAGGAGACATGGTGAACCAGAGCTT
CATCTGCGATCCTGACGACGAGACCTTCATCAAGAACATCATCATCCAGGACTGTATGTGGAGCGGTTTC
TCAGCCGCTGCCAAGCTGGTCTCGGAGAAGCTGGCCTCCTACCAGGCTGCGCGCAAAGACAGCACCAGCC
TGAGCCCCGCCCGCGGGCACAGCGTCTGCTCCACCTCCAGCCTGTACCTGCAGGACCTCACCGCCGCCGC
GTCCGAGTGCATTGACCCCTCAGTGGTCTTTCCCTACCCGCTCAACGACAGCAGCTCGCCCAAATCCTGT
ACCTCGTCCGATTCCACGGCCTTCTCTCCTTCCTCGGACTCGCTGCTGTCCTCCGAGTCCTCCCCACGGG
CCAGCCCTGAGCCCCTAGTGCTGCATGAGGAGACACCGCCCACCACCAGCAGCGACTCTGAAGAAGAGCA
AGAAGATGAGGAAGAAATTGATGTGGTGTCTGTGGAGAAGAGGCAAACCCCTGCCAAGAGGTCGGAGTCG
GGCTCATCTCCATCCCGAGGCCACAGCAAACCTCCGCACAGCCCACTGGTCCTCAAGAGGTGCCACGTCT
CCACTCACCAGCACAACTACGCCGCACCCCCCTCCACAAGGAAGGACTATCCAGCTGCCAAGAGGGCCAA
GTTGGACAGTGGCAGGGTCCTGAAGCAGATCAGCAACAACCGCAAGTGCTCCAGCCCCAGGTCCTCAGAC
ACGGAGGAAAACGACAAGAGGCGGACACACAACGTCTTGGAACGTCAGAGGAGGAACGAGCTGAAGCGCA
GCTTTTTTGCCCTGCGTGACCAGATCCCTGAATTGGAAAACAACGAAAAGGCCCCCAAGGTAGTGATCCT
CAAAAAAGCCACCGCCTACATCCTGTCCATTCAAGCAGACGAGCACAAGCTCACCTCTGAAAAGGACTTA
TTGAGGAAACGACGAGAACAGTTGAAACACAAACTCGAACAGCTTCGAAACTCTGGTGCATAAATCGATA
GATCCTAATCAACCTCTGGATTACAAAATTTGTGAAAGATTGACTGGTATTCTTAACTATGTTGCTCCTT
TTACGCTATGTGGATACGCTGCTTTAATGCCTTTGTATCATGCTATTGCTTCCCGTATGGCTTTCATTTT
CTCCTCCTTGTATAAATCCTGGTTGCTGTCTCTTTATGAGGAGTTGTGGCCCGTTGTCAGGCAACGTGGC
GTGGTGTGCACTGTGTTTGCTGACGCAACCCCCACTGGTTGGGGCATTGCCACCACCTGTCAGCTCCTTT
CCGGGACTTTCGCTTTCCCCCTCCCTATTGCCACGGCGGAACTCATCGCCGCCTGCCTTGCCCGCTGCTG
GACAGGGGCTCGGCTGTTGGGCACTGACAATTCCGTGGTGTTGTCGGGGAAATCATCGTCCTTTCCTTGG
CTGCTCGCCTGTGTTGCCACCTGGATTCTGCGCGGGACGTCCTTCTGCTACGTCCCTTCGGCCCTCAATC
CAGCGGACCTTCCTTCCCGCGGCCTGCTGCCGGCTCTGCGGCCTCTTCCGCGTCTTCGCCTTCGCCCTCA
GACGAGTCGGATCTCCCTTTGGGCCGCCTCCCCGCCTGGTACCTTTAAGACCAATGACTTACAAGGCAGC
TGTAGATCTTAGCCACTTTTTAAAAGAAAAGGGGGGACTGGAAGGGCTAATTCACTCCCAACGAAGACAA
GATCACCTGCAGGACAGGCGCGCCCTGCTTTTTGCTTGTACTGGGTCTCTCTGGTTAGACCAGATCTGAG
CCTGGGAGCTCTCTGGCTAACTAGGGAACCCACTGCTTAAGCCTCAATAAAGCTTGCCTTGAGTGCTTCA
AGTAGTGTGTGCCCGTCTGTTGTGTGACTCTGGTAACTAGAGATCCCTCAGACCCTTTTAGTCAGTGTGG
AAAATCTCTAGCACCCGGGCGATTAAGGAAAGGGCTAGATCATTCTTGAAGACGAAAGGGCCTCGTGATA
CGCCTATTTTTATAGGTTAATGTCATGATAATAATGGTTTCTTAGACGTCAGGTGGCACTTTTCGGGGAA
ATGTGCGCGGAACCCCTATTTGTTTATTTTTCTAAATACATTCAAATATGTATCCGCTCATGAGACAATA
ACCCTGATAAATGCTTCAATAATATTGAAAAAGGAAGAGTATGAGTATTCAACATTTCCGTGTCGCCCTT
ATTCCCTTTTTTGCGGCATTTTGCCTTCCTGTTTTTGCTCACCCAGAAACGCTGGTGAAAGTAAAAGATG
CTGAAGATCAGTTGGGTGCACGAGTGGGTTACATCGAACTGGATCTCAACAGCGGTAAGATCCTTGAGAG
TTTTCGCCCCGAAGAACGTTTTCCAATGATGAGCACTTTTAAAGTTCTGCTATGTGGCGCGGTATTATCC
CGTGTTGACGCCGGGCAAGAGCAACTCGGTCGCCGCATACACTATTCTCAGAATGACTTGGTTGAGTACT
CACCAGTCACAGAAAAGCATCTTACGGATGGCATGACAGTAAGAGAATTATGCAGTGCTGCCATAACCAT
GAGTGATAACACTGCGGCCAACTTACTTCTGACAACGATCGGAGGACCGAAGGAGCTAACCGCTTTTTTG
CACAACATGGGGGATCATGTAACTCGCCTTGATCGTTGGGAACCGGAGCTGAATGAAGCCATACCAAACG
ACGAGCGTGACACCACGATGCCTGTAGCAATGGCAACAACGTTGCGCAAACTATTAACTGGCGAACTACT
TACTCTAGCTTCCCGGCAACAATTAATAGACTGGATGGAGGCGGATAAAGTTGCAGGACCACTTCTGCGC
TCGGCCCTTCCGGCTGGCTGGTTTATTGCTGATAAATCTGGAGCCGGTGAGCGTGGGTCTCGCGGTATCA
TTGCAGCACTGGGGCCAGATGGTAAGCCCTCCCGTATCGTAGTTATCTACACGACGGGGAGTCAGGCAAC
TATGGATGAACGAAATAGACAGATCGCTGAGATAGGTGCCTCACTGATTAAGCATTGGTAACTGTCAGAC
CAAGTTTACTCATATATACTTTAGATTGATTTAAAACTTCATTTTTAATTTAAAAGGATCTAGGTGAAGA
TCCTTTTTGATAATCTCATGACCAAAATCCCTTAACGTGAGTTTTCGTTCCACTGAGCGTCAGACCCCGT
AGAAAAGATCAAAGGATCTTCTTGAGATCCTTTTTTTCTGCGCGTAATCTGCTGCTTGCAAACAAAAAAA
CCACCGCTACCAGCGGTGGTTTGTTTGCCGGATCAAGAGCTACCAACTCTTTTTCCGAAGGTAACTGGCT
TCAGCAGAGCGCAGATACCAAATACTGTTCTTCTAGTGTAGCCGTAGTTAGGCCACCACTTCAAGAACTC
TGTAGCACCGCCTACATACCTCGCTCTGCTAATCCTGTTACCAGTGGCTGCTGCCAGTGGCGATAAGTCG
TGTCTTACCGGGTTGGACTCAAGACGATAGTTACCGGATAAGGCGCAGCGGTCGGGCTGAACGGGGGGTT
CGTGCACACAGCCCAGCTTGGAGCGAACGACCTACACCGAACTGAGATACCTACAGCGTGAGCTATGAGA
AAGCGCCACGCTTCCCGAAGGGAGAAAGGCGGACAGGTATCCGGTAAGCGGCAGGGTCGGAACAGGAGAG
CGCACGAGGGAGCTTCCAGGGGGAAACGCCTGGTATCTTTATAGTCCTGTCGGGTTTCGCCACCTCTGAC
TTGAGCGTCGATTTTTGTGATGCTCGTCAGGGGGGCGGAGCCTATGGAAAAACGCCAGCAACGCGGCCTT
TTTACGGTTCCTGGCCTTTTGCTGGCCTTTTGCTCACATGTTCTTTCCTGCGTTATCCCCTGATTCTGTG
GATAACCGTATTACCGCCTTTGAGTGAGCTGATACCGCTCGCCGCAGCCGAACGACCGAGCGCAGCGAGT
CAGTGAGCGAGGAAGCGGAAGAGCGCCCAATACGCAAACCGCCTCTCCCCGCGCGTTGGCCGATTCATTA
ATGCAGCAAGCTCATGGCTGACTAATTTTTTTTATTTATGCAGAGGCCGAGGCCGCCTCGGCCTCTGAGC
TATTCCAGAAGTAGTGAGGAGGCTTTTTTGGAGGCCTAGGCTTTTGCAAAAAGCTCCCCGTGGCACGACA
GGTTTCCCGACTGGAAAGCGGGCAGTGAGCGCAACGCAATTAATGTGAGTTAGCTCACTCATTAGGCACC
CCAGGCTTTACACTTTATGCTTCCGGCTCGTATGTTGTGTGGAATTGTGAGCGGATAACAATTTCACACA
GGAAACAGCTATGACATGATTACGAATTTCACAAATAAAGCATTTTTTTCACTGCATTCTAGTTGTGGTT
TGTCCAAACTCATCAATGTATCTTATCATGTCTGGATCAACTGGATAACTCAAGCTAACCAAAATCATCC
CAAACTTCCCACCCCATACCCTATTACCACTGCCAATTACCTGTGGTTTCATTTACTCTAAACCTGTGAT
TCCTCTGAATTATTTTCATTTTAAAGAAATTGTATTTGTTAAATATGTACTACAAACTTAGTAGT
