Features (pLannotate 1.2.2; 31 found; start..end, strand, type, name):
    377..634     +  LTR            5' LTR (truncated): truncated 5' long terminal repeat (LTR) from HIV-1
    681..806     +  misc_feature   HIV-1 Ψ: packaging signal of human immunodeficiency virus type 1
    790..1128    +  CDS            HIV-1 gag (fragment): gag protein from human immunodeficiency virus 1; gag
   1303..1536    +  misc_feature   RRE: The Rev response element (RRE) of HIV-1 allows for Rev-dependent mRNA export from the nucleus to the cytoplasm.
   1611..2012    +  CDS            env (fragment): ENV_HV1H2 - Experimental evidence at protein level: Swiss-Prot protein existence level 1. [Transmembrane protein gp41]: Acts as a class I viral fusion protein. Under the current model, the protein has at least 3 conformational states: pre-fusion native state, pre-hairpin intermediate state, and post-fusion hairpin state. During fusion of viral and target intracellular membranes, the coiled coil regions (heptad repeats) assume a trimer-of-hairpins structure, positioning the fusion peptide in close proximity to the C-terminal region of the ectodomain. The formation of this structure appears to d
   2056..2173    +  misc_feature   cPPT/CTS: central polypurine tract and central termination sequence of HIV-1
   2215..2235    -  promoter       SV40 promoter (fragment): SV40 enhancer and early promoter
   2249..2519    +  protein_bind   tetracycline response element: contains seven copies of the tetracycline operator tetO tetracycline repressor TetR
   2530..2547    +  misc_feature   MCS (fragment): pUC18/19 multiple cloning site
   2547..2614    +  promoter       tight TRE promoter (fragment): Tet-responsive promoter PTight, consisting of seven tet operator sequences followed by the minimal CMV promoter
   2683..3738    +  CDS            Pou5f1: PO5F1_MOUSE - Also known as Oct-3, Oct-4, Otf-3, Otf3. Experimental evidence at protein level: Swiss-Prot protein existence level 1. Transcription factor that binds to the octamer motif (5'- ATTTGCAT-3') (PubMed:1972777, PubMed:1690859, PubMed:1967980, PubMed:17525163, PubMed:23376973). Forms a trimeric complex with SOX2 or SOX15 on DNA and controls the expression of a number of genes involved in embryonic development such as YES1, FGF4, UTF1 and ZFP206 (PubMed:15863505, PubMed:17097055, PubMed:17496161, PubMed:19740739). Critical for early embryogenesis and for embryonic stem cell pluripotenc
   3754..3806    +  CDS            P2A (fragment): 2A peptide from porcine teschovirus-1 polyprotein Eukaryotic ribosomes fail to insert a peptide bond between the Gly and Pro residues, yielding separate polypeptides.
   3910..4998    +  CDS            Sox17 (fragment): SOX17_MOUSE - Also known as Sox-17. Experimental evidence at protein level: Swiss-Prot protein existence level 1. [Isoform 2]: Has no DNA-binding activity, and does not function as transcriptional activator. From Mus musculus (Mouse).
   5014..5066    +  CDS            T2A (fragment): 2A peptide from Thosea asigna virus capsid protein Eukaryotic ribosomes fail to insert a peptide bond between the Gly and Pro residues, yielding separate polypeptides.
   5074..6522    +  CDS            Klf4: KLF4_MOUSE - Also known as Ezf, Gklf, Zie. Experimental evidence at protein level: Swiss-Prot protein existence level 1. Transcription factor; can act both as activator and as repressor. Binds the 5'-CACCC-3' core sequence. Binds to the promoter region of its own gene and can activate its own transcription. Regulates the expression of key transcription factors during embryonic development. Plays an important role in maintaining embryonic stem cells, and in preventing their differentiation. Required for establishing the barrier function of the skin and for postnatal maturation and maintenance o
   6538..6597    +  CDS            E2A: 2A peptide from equine rhinitis A virus polyprotein Eukaryotic ribosomes fail to insert a peptide bond between the Gly and Pro residues, yielding separate polypeptides.
   6652..7968    +  CDS            Myc: MYC_MOUSE - Experimental evidence at protein level: Swiss-Prot protein existence level 1. Transcription factor that binds DNA in a non-specific manner, yet also specifically recognizes the core sequence 5'-CAC[GA]TG-3'. Activates the transcription of growth-related genes. Binds to the VEGFA promoter, promoting VEGFA production and subsequent sprouting angiogenesis. Regulator of somatic reprogramming, controls self-renewal of embryonic stem cells. Functions with TAF6L to activate target gene expression through RNA polymerase II pause release (PubMed:31005419). From Mus musculus (Mouse).
   7985..8573    +  misc_feature   WPRE: woodchuck hepatitis virus posttranscriptional regulatory element
   8568..8678    +  CDS            nef (fragment): NEF_SIVS4 - Experimental evidence at protein level: Swiss-Prot protein existence level 1. Interferes with TCR signaling from the cell membrane. Interacts with CD247/TCRZ (TCR zeta chain) and exert potent down- regulation of cell surface TCR/CD3 complexes. From Simian immunodeficiency virus (isolate F236/smH4) (SIV-sm) (Simian immunodeficiency virus sooty mangabey monkey).
   8721..8901    +  LTR            5' LTR (truncated): truncated 5' long terminal repeat (LTR) from HIV-1
   9034..9138    +  promoter       AmpR promoter: bla
   9139..9999    +  CDS            AmpR: β-lactamase; bla; confers resistance to ampicillin, carbenicillin, and related antibiotics
  10170..10758   +  rep_origin     ori: high-copy-number ColE1/pMB1/pBR322/pUC origin of replication
  10941..10995   +  CDS            lacI (fragment): lac repressor; lacI; The lac repressor binds to the lac operator to inhibit transcription in E. coli. This inhibition can be relieved by adding lactose or isopropyl-β-D-thiogalactopyranoside (IPTG).
  11001..11094   +  rep_origin     SV40 ori (fragment): SV40 origin of replication
  11119..11156   +  CDS            lacI (fragment): lac repressor; lacI; The lac repressor binds to the lac operator to inhibit transcription in E. coli. This inhibition can be relieved by adding lactose or isopropyl-β-D-thiogalactopyranoside (IPTG).
  11169..11190   +  protein_bind   CAP binding site: CAP binding activates transcription in the presence of cAMP. E. coli catabolite activator protein
  11205..11235   +  promoter       lac promoter: promoter for the E. coli lac operon
  11239..11261   +  protein_bind   lac operator (fragment): The lac repressor binds to the lac operator to inhibit transcription in E. coli. This inhibition can be relieved by adding lactose or isopropyl-β-D-thiogalactopyranoside (IPTG). lac repressor encoded by lacI
  11293..11376   +  polyA_signal   SV40 poly(A) signal (fragment): SV40 polyadenylation signal
  11543..329     +  CDS            nef (fragment) (across the origin): NEF_HV1BR - Experimental evidence at protein level: Swiss-Prot protein existence level 1. Extracellular Nef protein targets CD4(+) T-lymphocytes for apoptosis by interacting with CXCR4 surface receptors (PubMed:14990729). From Human immunodeficiency virus type 1 group M subtype B (isolate BRU/LAI) (HIV-1).
>Addgene plasmid #193346 | pHAGE2-TetOminiCMV-Oct4-p2a-Sox2-17-t2a-Klf4-e2a-cMyc Sequencing Result | analyzer sequence | sequence record 379816
TGGAAGGGCTAATTCACTCCCAAAGAAGACAAGATATCCTTGATCTGTGGATCTACCACACACAAGGCTA
CTTCCCTGATTAGCAGAACTACACACCAGGGCCAGGGGTCAGATATCCACTGACCTTTGGATGGTGCTAC
AAGCTAGTACCAGTTGAGCCAGATAAGGTAGAAGAGGCCAATAAAGGAGAGAACACCAGCTTGTTACACC
CTGTGAGCCTGCATGGGATGGATGACCCGGAGAGAGAAGTGTTAGAGTGGAGGTTTGACAGCCGCCTAGC
ATTTCATCACGTGGCCCGAGAGCTGCATCCGGAGTACTTCAAGAACTGCTGATATCGAGCTTGCTACAAG
GGACTTTCCGCTGGGGACTTTCCAGGGAGGCGTGGCCTGGGCGGGACTGGGGAGTGGCGAGCCCTCAGAT
CCTGCATATAAGCAGCTGCTTTTTGCCTGTACTGGGTCTCTCTGGTTAGACCAGATCTGAGCCTGGGAGC
TCTCTGGCTAACTAGGGAACCCACTGCTTAAGCCTCAATAAAGCTTGCCTTGAGTGCTTCAAGTAGTGTG
TGCCCGTCTGTTGTGTGACTCTGGTAACTAGAGATCCCTCAGACCCTTTTAGTCAGTGTGGAAAATCTCT
AGCAGTGGCGCCCGAACAGGGACTTGAAAGCGAAAGGGAAACCAGAGGAGCTCTCTCGACGCAGGACTCG
GCTTGCTGAAGCGCGCACGGCAAGAGGCGAGGGGCGGCGACTGGTGAGTACGCCAAAAATTTTGACTAGC
GGAGGCTAGAAGGAGAGAGATGGGTGCGAGAGCGTCAGTATTAAGCGGGGGAGAATTAGATCGCGATGGG
AAAAAATTCGGTTAAGGCCAGGGGGAAAGAAAAAATATAAATTAAAACATATAGTATGGGCAAGCAGGGA
GCTAGAACGATTCGCAGTTAATCCTGGCCTGTTAGAAACATCAGAAGGCTGTAGACAAATACTGGGACAG
CTACAACCATCCCTTCAGACAGGATCAGAAGAACTTAGATCATTATATAATACAGTAGCAACCCTCTATT
GTGTGCATCAAAGGATAGAGATAAAAGACACCAAGGAAGCTTTAGACAAGATAGAGGAAGAGCAAAACAA
AAGTAAGACCACCGCACAGCAAGCGGCCGGCCGCTGATCTTCAGACCTGGAGGAGGAGATATGAGGGACA
ATTGGAGAAGTGAATTATATAAATATAAAGTAGTAAAAATTGAACCATTAGGAGTAGCACCCACCAAGGC
AAAGAGAAGAGTGGTGCAGAGAGAAAAAAGAGCAGTGGGAATAGGAGCTTTGTTCCTTGGGTTCTTGGGA
GCAGCAGGAAGCACTATGGGCGCAGCGTCAATGACGCTGACGGTACAGGCCAGACAATTATTGTCTGGTA
TAGTGCAGCAGCAGAACAATTTGCTGAGGGCTATTGAGGCGCAACAGCATCTGTTGCAACTCACAGTCTG
GGGCATCAAGCAGCTCCAGGCAAGAATCCTGGCTGTGGAAAGATACCTAAAGGATCAACAGCTCCTGGGG
ATTTGGGGTTGCTCTGGAAAACTCATTTGCACCACTGCTGTGCCTTGGAATGCTAGTTGGAGTAATAAAT
CTCTGGAACAGATTTGGAATCACACGACCTGGAGAGTGGGACAGAGAAATTAACAATTACACAAGCTTAA
TACACTCCTTAATTGAAGAATCGCAAAACCAGCAAGAAAAGAATGAACAAGAATTATTGGAATTAGATAA
ATGGGCAAGTTTGTGGAATTGGTTTAACATAACAAATTGGCTGTGGTATATAAAATTATTCATAATGATA
GTAGGAGGCTTGGTAGGTTTAAGAATAGTTTTTGCTGTACTTTCTATAGTGAATAGAGTTAGGCAGGGAT
ATTCACCATTATCGTTTCAGACCCACCTCCCAACCCCGAGGGGACCCGACAGGCCCGAAGGAATAGAAGA
AGAAGGTGGAGAGAGAGACAGAGACAGATCCATTCGATTAGTGAACGGATCTCGACGGTATCGCCGAATT
CACAAATGGCAGTATTCATCCACAATTTTAAAAGAAAAGGGGGGATTGGGGGGTACAGTGCAGGGGAAAG
AATAGTAGACATAATAGCAACAGACATACAAACTAAAGAATTACAAAAACAAATTACAAAAATTCAAAAT
TTTCGGGTTTATTACAGGGACAGCAGAGATCCAGTTTGGACTAGTCCACACCCTAACTGACACACTCGAG
TTTACCACTCCCTATCAGTGATAGAGAAAAGTGAAAGTCGAGTTTACCACTCCCTATCAGTGATAGAGAA
AAGTGAAAGTCGAGTTTACCACTCCCTATCAGTGATAGAGAAAAGTGAAAGTCGAGTTTACCACTCCCTA
TCAGTGATAGAGAAAAGTGAAAGTCGAGTTTACCACTCCCTATCAGTGATAGAGAAAAGTGAAAGTCGAG
TTTACCACTCCCTATCAGTGATAGAGAAAAGTGAAAGTCGAGTTTACCACTCCCTATCAGTGATAGAGAA
AAGTGAAAGTCGAGCTCGGTACCCGGGTCGAGGTAGGCATGTACGGTGGGAGGCCTATATAAGCAGAGCT
CGTTTAGTGAACCGTCAGATCGCCTGGAGACGCCATCCACGCTGTTTTGACCTCCATAGAAGACACCGGG
ACCGATCCAGCCTGCGGCCGCCATGGCTGGACACCTGGCTTCAGACTTCGCCTTCTCACCCCCACCAGGT
GGGGGTGATGGGTCAGCAGGGCTGGAGCCGGGCTGGGTGGATCCTCGAACCTGGCTAAGCTTCCAAGGGC
CTCCAGGTGGGCCTGGAATCGGACCAGGCTCAGAGGTATTGGGGATCTCCCCATGTCCGCCCGCATACGA
GTTCTGCGGAGGGATGGCATACTGTGGACCTCAGGTTGGACTGGGCCTAGTCCCCCAAGTTGGCGTGGAG
ACTTTGCAGCCTGAGGGCCAGGCAGGAGCACGAGTGGAAAGCAACTCAGAGGGAACCTCCTCTGAGCCCT
GTGCCGACCGCCCCAATGCCGTGAAGTTGGAGAAGGTGGAACCAACTCCCGAGGAGTCCCAGGACATGAA
AGCCCTGCAGAAGGAGCTAGAACAGTTTGCCAAGCTGCTGAAGCAGAAGAGGATCACCTTGGGGTACACC
CAGGCCGACGTGGGGCTCACCCTGGGCGTTCTCTTTGGAAAGGTGTTCAGCCAGACCACCATCTGTCGCT
TCGAGGCCTTGCAGCTCAGCCTTAAGAACATGTGTAAGCTGCGGCCCCTGCTGGAGAAGTGGGTGGAGGA
AGCCGACAACAATGAGAACCTTCAGGAGATATGCAAATCGGAGACCCTGGTGCAGGCCCGGAAGAGAAAG
CGAACTAGCATTGAGAACCGTGTGAGGTGGAGTCTGGAGACCATGTTTCTGAAGTGCCCGAAGCCCTCCC
TACAGCAGATCACTCACATCGCCAATCAGCTTGGGCTAGAGAAGGATGTGGTTCGAGTATGGTTCTGTAA
CCGGCGCCAGAAGGGCAAAAGATCAAGTATTGAGTATTCCCAACGAGAAGAGTATGAGGCTACAGGGACA
CCTTTCCCAGGGGGGGCTGTATCCTTTCCTCTGCCCCCAGGTCCCCACTTTGGCACCCCAGGCTATGGAA
GCCCCCACTTCACCACACTCTACTCAGTCCCTTTTCCTGAGGGCGAGGCCTTTCCCTCTGTTCCCGTCAC
TGCTCTGGGCTCTCCCATGCATTCAAACGCTAGCGGCAGCGGCGCCACGAACTTCTCTCTGTTAAAGCAA
GCAGGAGATGTTGAAGAAAACCCCGGGCCTGCTTGCATGTATAACATGATGGAGACGGAGCTGAAGCCGC
CGGGCCCGCAGCAAGCTTCGGGGGGCGGCGGCGGAGGAGGCAACGCCACGGCGGCGGCGACCGGCGGCAA
CCAGAAGAACAGCCCGGACCGCGTCAAGAGGCCCATGAACGCCTTCATGGTATGGTCCCGGGGGCAGCGG
CGTAAGATGGCCCAGGAGAACCCCAAGATGCACAACTCGGAGATCAGCAAGCGCCTGGGCGCGGAGTGGA
AAGCGTTGACCTTGGCAGAGAAGCGGCCGTTCATCGACGAGGCCAAGCGGCTGCGCGTGCTGCATATGCA
GGACCACCCCAACTACAAGTACCGGCCGCGGCGGCGCAAGCAGGTGAAGCGCATGAAGCGGGTGGAGGGA
GGCTTCCTGCACGCTCTCGTCGAGCCCCAGGCCGGCGCGCTTGGTCCCGAGGGCGGCCGCGTGGCCATGG
ATGGCCTGGGTCTGCCTTTCCCGGAGCCGGGCTATCCGGCCGGTCCTCCGCTGATGTCTCCGCACATGGG
CCCCCACTATCGGGACTGCCAGGGACTGGGCGCTCCCGCGCTCGACGGCTACCCTCTGCCCACTCCGGAC
ACATCCCCGCTGGATGGCGTGGAGCAGGACCCGGCTTTCTTTGCAGCCCCGCTGCCAGGGGACTGCCCGG
CGGCCGGCACCTACACTTACGCTCCAGTCTCGGACTATGCAGTGTCCGTAGAGCCGCCCGCTGGCCCCAT
GCGAGTGGGGCCGGACCCCTCGGGCCCTGCGATGCCGGGGATCCTGGCGCCCCCCAGCGCTCTGCACCTG
TACTACGGCGCGATGGGCTCGCCCGCCGCAAGTGCGGGGCGCGGTTTCCACGCGCAACCCCAGCAGCCGC
TGCAACCGCAGGCACCGCCCCCGCCACCGCAGCAGCAGCACCCAGCGCACGGCCCCGGGCAACCTTCGCC
CCCTCCCGAGGCTCTGCCCTGCCGGGATGGCACGGAATCCAACCAGCCCACTGAGCTCCTAGGGGAGGTG
GACCGCACGGAATTTGAACAGTATCTGCCCTTTGTGTATAAGCCCGAGATGGGTCTTCCCTACCAGGGAC
ACGACTGCGGAGTGAACCTCTCAGACAGCCACGGAGCCATTTCCTCCGTGGTGTCCGACGCTAGCTCAGC
GGTCTACTATTGCAACTACCCCGACATTGCATGCGGCTCCGGCGAGGGCAGGGGAAGTCTTCTAACATGC
GGGGACGTGGAGGAAAATCCCGGCCCACTCGAGATGAGGCAGCCACCTGGCGAGTCTGACATGGCTGTCA
GCGACGCTCTGCTCCCGTCCTTCTCCACGTTCGCGTCCGGCCCGGCGGGAAGGGAGAAGACACTGCGTCC
AGCAGGTGCCCCGACTAACCGTTGGCGTGAGGAACTCTCTCACATGAAGCGACTTCCCCCACTTCCCGGC
CGCCCCTACGACCTGGCGGCGACGGTGGCCACAGACCTGGAGAGTGGCGGAGCTGGTGCAGCTTGCAGCA
GTAACAACCCGGCCCTCCTAGCCCGGAGGGAGACCGAGGAGTTCAACGACCTCCTGGACCTAGACTTTAT
CCTTTCCAACTCGCTAACCCACCAGGAATCGGTGGCCGCCACCGTGACCACCTCGGCGTCAGCTTCATCC
TCGTCTTCCCCAGCGAGCAGCGGCCCTGCCAGCGCGCCCTCCACCTGCAGCTTCAGCTATCCGATCCGGG
CCGGGGGTGACCCGGGCGTGGCTGCCAGCAACACAGGTGGAGGGCTCCTCTACAGCCGAGAATCTGCGCC
ACCTCCCACGGCCCCCTTCAACCTGGCGGACATCAATGACGTGAGCCCCTCGGGCGGCTTCGTGGCTGAG
CTCCTGCGGCCGGAGTTGGACCCAGTATACATTCCGCCACAGCAGCCTCAGCCGCCAGGTGGCGGGCTGA
TGGGCAAGTTTGTGCTGAAGGCGTCTCTGACCACCCCTGGCAGCGAGTACAGCAGCCCTTCGGTCATCAG
TGTTAGCAAAGGAAGCCCAGACGGCAGCCACCCCGTGGTAGTGGCGCCCTACAGCGGTGGCCCGCCGCGC
ATGTGCCCCAAGATTAAGCAAGAGGCGGTCCCGTCCTGCACGGTCAGCCGGTCCCTAGAGGCCCATTTGA
GCGCTGGACCCCAGCTCAGCAACGGCCACCGGCCCAACACACACGACTTCCCCCTGGGGCGGCAGCTCCC
CACCAGGACTACCCCTACACTGAGTCCCGAGGAACTGCTGAACAGCAGGGACTGTCACCCTGGCCTGCCT
CTTCCCCCAGGATTCCATCCCCATCCGGGGCCCAACTACCCTCCTTTCCTGCCAGACCAGATGCAGTCAC
AAGTCCCCTCTCTCCATTATCAAGAGCTCATGCCACCGGGTTCCTGCCTGCCAGAGGAGCCCAAGCCAAA
GAGGGGAAGAAGGTCGTGGCCCCGGAAAAGAACAGCCACCCACACTTGTGACTATGCAGGCTGTGGCAAA
ACCTATACCAAGAGTTCTCATCTCAAGGCACACCTGCGAACTCACACAGGCGAGAAACCTTACCACTGTG
ACTGGGACGGCTGTGGGTGGAAATTCGCCCGCTCCGATGAACTGACCAGGCACTACCGCAAACACACAGG
GCACCGGCCCTTTCAGTGCCAGAAGTGCGACAGGGCCTTTTCCAGGTCGGACCACCTTGCCTTACACATG
AAGAGGCACTTTCTCGAGGGCTCGGGCCAGTGTACTAATTATGCTCTCTTGAAATTGGCTGGAGATGTTG
AGAGCAACCCAGGTCCCGGCGCGCCACTGGATTTCCTTTGGGCGTTGGAAACCCCGCAGACAGCCACGAC
GATGCCCCTCAACGTGAACTTCACCAACAGGAACTATGACCTCGACTACGACTCCGTACAGCCCTATTTC
ATCTGCGACGAGGAAGAGAATTTCTATCACCAGCAACAGCAGAGCGAGCTGCAGCCGCCCGCGCCCAGTG
AGGATATCTGGAAGAAATTCGAGCTGCTTCCCACCCCGCCCCTGTCCCCGAGCCGCCGCTCCGGGCTCTG
CTCTCCATCCTATGTTGCGGTCGCTACGTCCTTCTCCCCAAGGGAAGACGATGACGGCGGCGGTGGCAAC
TTCTCCACCGCCGATCAGCTGGAGATGATGACCGAGTTACTTGGAGGAGACATGGTGAACCAGAGCTTCA
TCTGCGATCCTGACGACGAGACCTTCATCAAGAACATCATCATCCAGGACTGTATGTGGAGCGGTTTCTC
AGCCGCTGCCAAGCTGGTCTCGGAGAAGCTGGCCTCCTACCAGGCTGCGCGCAAAGACAGCACCAGCCTG
AGCCCCGCCCGCGGGCACAGCGTCTGCTCCACCTCCAGCCTGTACCTGCAGGACCTCACCGCCGCCGCGT
CCGAGTGCATTGACCCCTCAGTGGTCTTTCCCTACCCGCTCAACGACAGCAGCTCGCCCAAATCCTGTAC
CTCGTCCGATTCCACGGCCTTCTCTCCTTCCTCGGACTCGCTGCTGTCCTCCGAGTCCTCCCCACGGGCC
AGCCCTGAGCCCCTAGTGCTGCATGAGGAGACACCGCCCACCACCAGCAGCGACTCTGAAGAAGAGCAAG
AAGATGAGGAAGAAATTGATGTGGTGTCTGTGGAGAAGAGGCAAACCCCTGCCAAGAGGTCGGAGTCGGG
CTCATCTCCATCCCGAGGCCACAGCAAACCTCCGCACAGCCCACTGGTCCTCAAGAGGTGCCACGTCTCC
ACTCACCAGCACAACTACGCCGCACCCCCCTCCACAAGGAAGGACTATCCAGCTGCCAAGAGGGCCAAGT
TGGACAGTGGCAGGGTCCTGAAGCAGATCAGCAACAACCGCAAGTGCTCCAGCCCCAGGTCCTCAGACAC
GGAGGAAAACGACAAGAGGCGGACACACAACGTCTTGGAACGTCAGAGGAGGAACGAGCTGAAGCGCAGC
TTTTTTGCCCTGCGTGACCAGATCCCTGAATTGGAAAACAACGAAAAGGCCCCCAAGGTAGTGATCCTCA
AAAAAGCCACCGCCTACATCCTGTCCATTCAAGCAGACGAGCACAAGCTCACCTCTGAAAAGGACTTATT
GAGGAAACGACGAGAACAGTTGAAACACAAACTCGAACAGCTTCGAAACTCTGGTGCATAAATCGATAGA
TCCTAATCAACCTCTGGATTACAAAATTTGTGAAAGATTGACTGGTATTCTTAACTATGTTGCTCCTTTT
ACGCTATGTGGATACGCTGCTTTAATGCCTTTGTATCATGCTATTGCTTCCCGTATGGCTTTCATTTTCT
CCTCCTTGTATAAATCCTGGTTGCTGTCTCTTTATGAGGAGTTGTGGCCCGTTGTCAGGCAACGTGGCGT
GGTGTGCACTGTGTTTGCTGACGCAACCCCCACTGGTTGGGGCATTGCCACCACCTGTCAGCTCCTTTCC
GGGACTTTCGCTTTCCCCCTCCCTATTGCCACGGCGGAACTCATCGCCGCCTGCCTTGCCCGCTGCTGGA
CAGGGGCTCGGCTGTTGGGCACTGACAATTCCGTGGTGTTGTCGGGGAAATCATCGTCCTTTCCTTGGCT
GCTCGCCTGTGTTGCCACCTGGATTCTGCGCGGGACGTCCTTCTGCTACGTCCCTTCGGCCCTCAATCCA
GCGGACCTTCCTTCCCGCGGCCTGCTGCCGGCTCTGCGGCCTCTTCCGCGTCTTCGCCTTCGCCCTCAGA
CGAGTCGGATCTCCCTTTGGGCCGCCTCCCCGCCTGGTACCTTTAAGACCAATGACTTACAAGGCAGCTG
TAGATCTTAGCCACTTTTTAAAAGAAAAGGGGGGACTGGAAGGGCTAATTCACTCCCAACGAAGACAAGA
TCACCTGCAGGACAGGCGCGCCCTGCTTTTTGCTTGTACTGGGTCTCTCTGGTTAGACCAGATCTGAGCC
TGGGAGCTCTCTGGCTAACTAGGGAACCCACTGCTTAAGCCTCAATAAAGCTTGCCTTGAGTGCTTCAAG
TAGTGTGTGCCCGTCTGTTGTGTGACTCTGGTAACTAGAGATCCCTCAGACCCTTTTAGTCAGTGTGGAA
AATCTCTAGCACCCGGGCGATTAAGGAAAGGGCTAGATCATTCTTGAAGACGAAAGGGCCTCGTGATACG
CCTATTTTTATAGGTTAATGTCATGATAATAATGGTTTCTTAGACGTCAGGTGGCACTTTTCGGGGAAAT
GTGCGCGGAACCCCTATTTGTTTATTTTTCTAAATACATTCAAATATGTATCCGCTCATGAGACAATAAC
CCTGATAAATGCTTCAATAATATTGAAAAAGGAAGAGTATGAGTATTCAACATTTCCGTGTCGCCCTTAT
TCCCTTTTTTGCGGCATTTTGCCTTCCTGTTTTTGCTCACCCAGAAACGCTGGTGAAAGTAAAAGATGCT
GAAGATCAGTTGGGTGCACGAGTGGGTTACATCGAACTGGATCTCAACAGCGGTAAGATCCTTGAGAGTT
TTCGCCCCGAAGAACGTTTTCCAATGATGAGCACTTTTAAAGTTCTGCTATGTGGCGCGGTATTATCCCG
TGTTGACGCCGGGCAAGAGCAACTCGGTCGCCGCATACACTATTCTCAGAATGACTTGGTTGAGTACTCA
CCAGTCACAGAAAAGCATCTTACGGATGGCATGACAGTAAGAGAATTATGCAGTGCTGCCATAACCATGA
GTGATAACACTGCGGCCAACTTACTTCTGACAACGATCGGAGGACCGAAGGAGCTAACCGCTTTTTTGCA
CAACATGGGGGATCATGTAACTCGCCTTGATCGTTGGGAACCGGAGCTGAATGAAGCCATACCAAACGAC
GAGCGTGACACCACGATGCCTGTAGCAATGGCAACAACGTTGCGCAAACTATTAACTGGCGAACTACTTA
CTCTAGCTTCCCGGCAACAATTAATAGACTGGATGGAGGCGGATAAAGTTGCAGGACCACTTCTGCGCTC
GGCCCTTCCGGCTGGCTGGTTTATTGCTGATAAATCTGGAGCCGGTGAGCGTGGGTCTCGCGGTATCATT
GCAGCACTGGGGCCAGATGGTAAGCCCTCCCGTATCGTAGTTATCTACACGACGGGGAGTCAGGCAACTA
TGGATGAACGAAATAGACAGATCGCTGAGATAGGTGCCTCACTGATTAAGCATTGGTAACTGTCAGACCA
AGTTTACTCATATATACTTTAGATTGATTTAAAACTTCATTTTTAATTTAAAAGGATCTAGGTGAAGATC
CTTTTTGATAATCTCATGACCAAAATCCCTTAACGTGAGTTTTCGTTCCACTGAGCGTCAGACCCCGTAG
AAAAGATCAAAGGATCTTCTTGAGATCCTTTTTTTCTGCGCGTAATCTGCTGCTTGCAAACAAAAAAACC
ACCGCTACCAGCGGTGGTTTGTTTGCCGGATCAAGAGCTACCAACTCTTTTTCCGAAGGTAACTGGCTTC
AGCAGAGCGCAGATACCAAATACTGTTCTTCTAGTGTAGCCGTAGTTAGGCCACCACTTCAAGAACTCTG
TAGCACCGCCTACATACCTCGCTCTGCTAATCCTGTTACCAGTGGCTGCTGCCAGTGGCGATAAGTCGTG
TCTTACCGGGTTGGACTCAAGACGATAGTTACCGGATAAGGCGCAGCGGTCGGGCTGAACGGGGGGTTCG
TGCACACAGCCCAGCTTGGAGCGAACGACCTACACCGAACTGAGATACCTACAGCGTGAGCTATGAGAAA
GCGCCACGCTTCCCGAAGGGAGAAAGGCGGACAGGTATCCGGTAAGCGGCAGGGTCGGAACAGGAGAGCG
CACGAGGGAGCTTCCAGGGGGAAACGCCTGGTATCTTTATAGTCCTGTCGGGTTTCGCCACCTCTGACTT
GAGCGTCGATTTTTGTGATGCTCGTCAGGGGGGCGGAGCCTATGGAAAAACGCCAGCAACGCGGCCTTTT
TACGGTTCCTGGCCTTTTGCTGGCCTTTTGCTCACATGTTCTTTCCTGCGTTATCCCCTGATTCTGTGGA
TAACCGTATTACCGCCTTTGAGTGAGCTGATACCGCTCGCCGCAGCCGAACGACCGAGCGCAGCGAGTCA
GTGAGCGAGGAAGCGGAAGAGCGCCCAATACGCAAACCGCCTCTCCCCGCGCGTTGGCCGATTCATTAAT
GCAGCAAGCTCATGGCTGACTAATTTTTTTTATTTATGCAGAGGCCGAGGCCGCCTCGGCCTCTGAGCTA
TTCCAGAAGTAGTGAGGAGGCTTTTTTGGAGGCCTAGGCTTTTGCAAAAAGCTCCCCGTGGCACGACAGG
TTTCCCGACTGGAAAGCGGGCAGTGAGCGCAACGCAATTAATGTGAGTTAGCTCACTCATTAGGCACCCC
AGGCTTTACACTTTATGCTTCCGGCTCGTATGTTGTGTGGAATTGTGAGCGGATAACAATTTCACACAGG
AAACAGCTATGACATGATTACGAATTTCACAAATAAAGCATTTTTTTCACTGCATTCTAGTTGTGGTTTG
TCCAAACTCATCAATGTATCTTATCATGTCTGGATCAACTGGATAACTCAAGCTAACCAAAATCATCCCA
AACTTCCCACCCCATACCCTATTACCACTGCCAATTACCTGTGGTTTCATTTACTCTAAACCTGTGATTC
CTCTGAATTATTTTCATTTTAAAGAAATTGTATTTGTTAAATATGTACTACAAACTTAGTAGT
